>Addgene plasmid #129309 | pN1-QNA | addgene full sequence | sequence record 260936 | Addgene NGS Result
CGTTACATAACTTACGGTAAATGGCCCGCCTGGCTGACCGCCCAACGACCCCCGCCCATTGACGTCAATA
ATGACGTATGTTCCCATAGTAACGCCAATAGGGACTTTCCATTGACGTCAATGGGTGGAGTATTTACGGT
AAACTGCCCACTTGGCAGTACATCAAGTGTATCATATGCCAAGTACGCCCCCTATTGACGTCAATGACGG
TAAATGGCCCGCCTGGCATTATGCCCAGTACATGACCTTATGGGACTTTCCTACTTGGCAGTACATCTAC
GTATTAGTCATCGCTATTACCATGGTGATGCGGTTTTGGCAGTACATCAATGGGCGTGGATAGCGGTTTG
ACTCACGGGGATTTCCAAGTCTCCACCCCATTGACGTCAATGGGAGTTTGTTTTGGCACCAAAATCAACG
GGACTTTCCAAAATGTCGTAACAACTCCGCCCCATTGACGCAAATGGGCGGTAGGCGTGTACGGTGGGAG
GTCTATATAAGCAGAGCTGGTTTAGTGAACCGTCAGATCCGCTAGCGCTACCGGACTCAGATCTCGAGCT
CAAGCTTCGAATTCTGCAGTCGACGGTACCGCGGGCCCGGGATCCACCGGTCGCCACCATGGTGAAAACT
GTGAAAGTGAATATAACAACCCCTGATGGGCCAGTCTACGACGCTGATATCGAGATGGTGTCCGTGCGGG
CCGAGAGTGGTGATCTCGGCATCCTCCCCGGTCACATTCCCACAAAGGCCCCACTGAAGATCGGAGCTGT
GCGGCTGAAGAAGGACGGCCAAACCGAGATGGTCGCAGTCTCAGGCGGCACTGTTGAAGTGCGGCCTGAC
CACGTTACCATTAATGCTCAAGCCGCTGAAACAGCCGAAGGAATCGACAAAGAGAGAGCAGAAGCCGCAA
GACAGAGGGCCCAGGAGCGGCTGAACTCTCAAACCCGTTACAACAGCCACAACGTCTATATCATGGCCGA
CAAGCAGAAGAACGGCATCAAGGTGAACTTCAAGATCCGCCACAACATCGAGGACGGCAGCGTGCAGCTC
GCCGACCACTACCAGCAGAACACCCCCATCGGCGACGGCCCCGTGCTGCTGCCCGACAACCACTACCTGA
GCACCCAGTCCAAGCTGAGCAAAGACCCCAACGAGAAGCGCGATCACATGGTCCTGCTGGAGTTCGTGAC
CGCCGCCGGGATCACTCTCGGCATGGACGAGCTGTACAAGGGTGGCACCGGAGGGAGCATGGTGAGCAAG
GGCGAGGAGCTGTTCACCGGGGTGGTGCCCATCCTGGTCGAGCTGGACGGCGACGTAAACGGCCACAAGT
TCAGCGTGTCCGGCGAGGGCGAGGGCGATGCCACCTACGGCAAGCTGACCCTGAAGTTCATCTGCACCAC
CGGCAAGCTGCCCGTGCCCTGGCCCACCCTCGTGACCACCCTGACCTACGGCGTGCAGTGCTTCAGCCGC
TACCCCGACCACATGAAGCAGCACGACTTCTTCAAGTCCGCCATGCCCGAAGGCTACGTCCAGGAGCGCA
CCATCTTCTTCAAGGACGACGGCAACTACAAGACCCGCGCCGAGGTGAAGTTCGAGGGCGACACCCTGGT
GAACCGCATCGAGCTGAAGGGCATCGACTTCAAGGAGGACGGCAACATCCTGGGGCACAAGCTGGAGTAC
AACCTGGGTGACACCGATATTCGCCGGGCCGAGCTGGCACTGCAGAAGGCCCTGAACAAGCTGGACGTGG
CTGGGAAGGCAAACTGAGCGGCCGCGACTCTAGATCATAATCAGCCATACCACATTTGTAGAGGTTTTAC
TTGCTTTAAAAAACCTCCCACACCTCCCCCTGAACCTGAAACATAAAATGAATGCAATTGTTGTTGTTAA
CTTGTTTATTGCAGCTTATAATGGTTACAAATAAAGCAATAGCATCACAAATTTCACAAATAAAGCATTT
TTTTCACTGCATTCTAGTTGTGGTTTGTCCAAACTCATCAATGTATCTTAAGGCGTAAATTGTAAGCGTT
AATATTTTGTTAAAATTCGCGTTAAATTTTTGTTAAATCAGCTCATTTTTTAACCAATAGGCCGAAATCG
GCAAAATCCCTTATAAATCAAAAGAATAGACCGAGATAGGGT
[37 nt withheld, positions 2143-2179]
AAAGAACGTGGACTCCAACGTCAAAGG
[49 nt withheld, positions 2207-2255]
T
[91 nt withheld, positions 2257-2347]
G
[124 nt withheld, positions 2349-2472]
CAGGTGGCACTTTTCGGGGAAATGTGCGCGGAACCCCTATTTGTTTATTTTTCTAAATACATTCAAATAT
GTATCCGCTCATGAGACAATAACCCTGATAAATGCTTCAATAATATTGAAAAAGGAAGAGTCCTGAGGCG
GAAAGAACCAGCTGTGGAATGTGTGTCAGTTAGGGTGTGGAAAGTCCCCAGGCTCCCCAGCAGGCAGAAG
TATGCAAAGCATGCATCTCAATTAGTCAGCAACCAGGTGTGGAAAGTCCCCAGGCTCCCCAGCAGGCAGA
AGTATGCAAAGCATGCATCTCAATTAGTCAGCAACCATAGTCCCGCCCCTAACTCCGCCCATCCCGCCCC
TAACTCCGCCCAGTTCCGCCCATTCTCCGCCCCATGGCTGACTAATTTTTTTTATTTATGCAGAGGCCGA
GGCCGCCTCGGCCTCTGAGCTATTCCAGAAGTAGTGAGGAGGCTTTTTTGGAGGCCTAGGCTTTTGCAAA
GATCGATCAAGAGACAGGATGAGGATCGTTTCGCATGATTGAACAAGATGGATTGCACGCAGGTTCTCCG
GCCGCTTGGGTGGAGAGGCTATTCGGCTATGACTGGGCACAACAGACAATCGGCTGCTCTGATGCCGCCG
TGTTCCGGCTGTCAGCGCAGGGGCGCCCGGTTCTTTTTGTCAAGACCGACCTGTCCGGTGCCCTGAATGA
ACTGCAAGACGAGGCAGCGCGGCTATCGTGGCTGGCCACGACGGGCGTTCCTTGCGCAGCTGTGCTCGAC
GTTGTCACTGAAGCGGGAAGGGACTGGCTGCTATTGGGCGAAGTGCCGGGGCAGGATCTCCTGTCATCTC
ACCTTGCTCCTGCCGAGAAAGTATCCATCATGGCTGATGCAATGCGGCGGCTGCATACGCTTGATCCGGC
TACCTGCCCATTCGACCACCAAGCGAAACATCGCATCGAGCGAGCACGTACTCGGATGGAAGCCGGTCTT
GTCGATCAGGATGATCTGGACGAAGAGCATCAGGGGCTCGCGCCAGCCGAACTGTTCGCCAGGCTCAAGG
CGAGCATGCCCGACGGCGAGGATCTCGTCGTGACCCATGGCGATGCCTGCTTGCCGAATATCATGGTGGA
AAATGGCCGCTTTTCTGGATTCATCGACTGTGGCCGGCTGGGTGTGGCGGACCGCTATCAGGACATAGCG
TTGGCTACCCGTGATATTGCTGAAGAGCTTGGCGGCGAATGGGCTGACCGCTTCCTCGTGCTTTACGGTA
TCGCCGCTCCCGATTCGCAGCGCATCGCCTTCTATCGCCTTCTTGACGAGTTCTTCTGAGCGGGACTCTG
GGGTTCGAAATGACCGACCAAGCGACGCCCAACCTGCCATCACGAGATTTCGATTCCACCGCCGCCTTCT
ATGAAAGGTTGGGCTTCGGAATCGTTTTCCGGGACGCCGGCTGGATGATCCTCCAGCGCGGGGATCTCAT
GCTGGAGTTCTTCGCCCACCCTAGGGGGAGGCTAACTGAAACACGGAAGGAGACAATACCGGAAGGAACC
CGCGCTATGACGGCAATAAAAAGACAGAATAAAACGCACGGTGTTGGGTCGTTTGTTCATAAACGCGGGG
TTCGGTCCCAGGGCTGGCACTCTGTCGATACCCCACCGAGACCCCATTGGGGCCAATACGCCCGCGTTTC
TTCCTTTTCCCCACCCCACCCCCCAAGTTCGGGTGAAGGCCCAGGGCTCGCAGCCAACGTCGGGGCGGCA
GGCCCTGCCATAGCCTCAGGTTACTCATATATACTTTAGATTGATTTAAAACTTCATTTTTAATTTAAAA
GGATCTAGGTGAAGATCCTTTTTGATAATCTCATGACCAAAATCCCTTAACGTGAGTTTTCGTTCCACTG
AGCGTCAGACCCCGTAGAAAAGATCAAAGGATCTTCTTGAGATCCTTTTTTTCTGCGCGTAATCTGCTGC
TTGCAAACAAAAAAACCACCGCTACCAGCGGTGGTTTGTTTGCCGGATCAAGAGCTACCAACTCTTTTTC
CGAAGGTAACTGGCTTCAGCAGAGCGCAGATACCAAATACTGTTCTTCTAGTGTAGCCGTAGTTAGGCCA
CCACTTCAAGAACTCTGTAGCACCGCCTACATACCTCGCTCTGCTAATCCTGTTACCAGTGGCTGCTGCC
AGTGGCGATAAGTCGTGTCTTACCGGGTTGGACTCAAGACGATAGTTACCGGATAAGGCGCAGCGGTCGG
GCTGAACGGGGGGTTCGTGCACACAGCCCAGCTTGGAGCGAACGACCTACACCGAACTGAGATACCTACA
GCGTGAGCTATGAGAAAGCGCCACGCTTCCCGAAGGGAGAAAGGCGGACAGGTATCCGGTAAGCGGCAGG
GTCGGAACAGGAGAGCGCACGAGGGAGCTTCCAGGGGGAAACGCCTGGTATCTTTATAGTCCTGTCGGGT
TTCGCCACCTCTGACTTGAGCGTCGATTTTTGTGATGCTCGTCAGGGGGGCGGAGCCTATGGAAAAACGC
CAGCAACGCGGCCTTTTTACGGTTCCTGGCCTTTTGCTGGCCTTTTGCTCACATGTTCTTTCCTGCGTTA
TCCCCTGATTCTGTGGATAACCGTATTACCGCCATGCATTAGTTATTAATAGTAATCAATTACGGGGTCA
TTAGTTCATAGCCCATATATGGAGTTCCG
Features (pLannotate 1.2.2; 17 found; start..end, strand, type, name):
      1..304     +  enhancer       CMV enhancer: human cytomegalovirus immediate early enhancer
    305..508     +  promoter       CMV promoter: human cytomegalovirus (CMV) immediate early promoter
    531..611     +  misc_feature   MCS: multiple cloning site
    625..945     +  CDS            atpC (fragment): ATPE_BACSU - Experimental evidence at protein level: Swiss-Prot protein existence level 1. Produces ATP from ADP in the presence of a proton gradient across the membrane. From Bacillus subtilis (strain 168).
    961..1683    +  CDS            cEGFP: cEGFP is a basic (constitutively fluorescent) green fluorescent protein published in 2008, derived from Aequorea victoria.
   1690..1755    +  CDS            atpC (fragment): ATPE_BACVZ - Protein inferred from homology: Swiss-Prot protein existence level 3. Produces ATP from ADP in the presence of a proton gradient across the membrane. From Bacillus velezensis (strain DSM 23117 / BGSC 10A6 / FZB42) (Bacillus amyloliquefaciens subsp. plantarum).
   1783..1866    +  CDS            large T antigen (fragment): large T antigen from SV40 (simian virus 40)
   1889..2010    +  polyA_signal   SV40 poly(A) signal: SV40 polyadenylation signal
   2044..2472    -  rep_origin     f1 ori (sequence partly withheld): f1 bacteriophage origin of replication; arrow indicates direction of (+) strand synthesis
   2499..2603    +  promoter       AmpR promoter: bla
   2605..2962    +  promoter       SV40 promoter: SV40 enhancer and early promoter
   2997..3791    +  CDS            NeoR/KanR: aminoglycoside phosphotransferase from Tn5; aph(3')-II (or nptII); confers resistance to neomycin, kanamycin, and G418 (Geneticin®)
   3812..3964    +  CDS            ble (fragment): BLE_KLEPN - Experimental evidence at protein level: Swiss-Prot protein existence level 1. Binding protein with a strong affinity to the bleomycin family of antibiotics. Binds to CL990; an antimitotic-antibiotic compound. From Klebsiella pneumoniae.
   4023..4070    +  polyA_signal   HSV TK poly(A) signal: herpes simplex virus thymidine kinase polyadenylation signal (Cole and Stacy, 1985)
   4161..4177    -  polyA_signal   bGH poly(A) signal (fragment): bovine growth hormone polyadenylation signal
   4399..4987    +  rep_origin     ori: high-copy-number ColE1/pMB1/pBR322/pUC origin of replication
   5102..5161    +  enhancer       CMV enhancer (fragment): human cytomegalovirus immediate early enhancer
