[The description below was written by a language model from this plasmid's Addgene catalogue record and pLannotate feature annotations shown in this document.]
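Description:
pN1-QNA is a mammalian expression plasmid on a pN1-type backbone that carries QUEEN-NA, a synthetic protein used as the negative control for fluorescence-based ATP measurement. It is maintained in E. coli at high copy through a ColE1/pUC-type origin and selected with kanamycin. Resistance comes from a Tn5 NeoR/KanR (aminoglycoside phosphotransferase) gene placed behind tandem bacterial (AmpR/bla) and SV40 early promoters and followed by the HSV TK polyadenylation signal. This arrangement lets the same marker give kanamycin resistance in bacteria and G418 resistance in mammalian cells. An f1 origin is also present. The short ble, bGH poly(A) and SV40 large T antigen matches in the annotation are small fragments and most likely backbone remnants rather than functional parts.

The expression cassette consists of the human CMV immediate-early enhancer and promoter, a multiple cloning site, the QUEEN-NA open reading frame and the SV40 poly(A) signal. In the feature table the insert appears as a circularly permuted EGFP (cEGFP) flanked on either side by fragments matching atpC, the epsilon subunit of Bacillus F-type ATP synthase. In sensors of this design, ATP binding to the epsilon subunit changes its conformation and so alters the fluorescence of the inserted fluorescent protein. The record lists QUEEN-NA only as a negative control and does not state what sequence changes distinguish it from ATP-responsive versions. As a control, it would be expressed alongside such sensors to reveal fluorescence changes that do not depend on ATP concentration. The cited publication concerns single-cell ATP imaging in bacteria, whereas this construct places the control protein under a mammalian promoter.
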