Addgene plasmid #129309: pN1-QNA
Purpose: Negative control for ATP measurement
Depositing lab: Yasushi Okada. Depositing organization: RIKEN Center for Biosystems Dynamics Research, Kobe. Publication: Diversity in ATP concentrations in a single bacterial cell population revealed by quantitative single-cell imaging. Yaginuma H, Kawai S, Tabata KV, Tomiyama K, Kakizuka A, Komatsuzaki T, Noji H, Imamura H. Sci Rep. 2014 Oct 6;4:6522. doi: 10.1038/srep06522. PubMed 25283467.
Backbone
  Vector backbone: pN1
  Vector type: Mammalian Expression
Growth in bacteria
  Bacterial resistance: Kanamycin, 50 μg/mL
  Growth temperature: 37°C
  Growth strain: DH5alpha
  Copy number: High Copy
Gene/Insert
  Gene/Insert name: QUEEN-NA
  Species: Synthetic
  Cloning method: Restriction Enzyme; 5′ cloning site Unknown (unknown if destroyed)
Terms and licenses: Academic/Nonprofit Terms; Industry Terms: Not Available to Industry
Depositor comments: Depositor Adm #1026
How to cite: pN1-QNA was a gift from Yasushi Okada (Addgene plasmid # 129309 ; http://n2t.net/addgene:129309 ; RRID:Addgene_129309)
